Addgene plasmid #14861: CKAR-T/A
Depositing lab: Alexandra Newton. Depositing organization: University of California, San Diego (UCSD). Publication: A genetically encoded fluorescent reporter reveals oscillatory phosphorylation by protein kinase C. Violin JD, Zhang J, Tsien RY, Newton AC. J Cell Biol. 2003 Jun 9. 161(5):899-909. 10.1083/jcb.200302125 PubMed 12782683.
Backbone
  Vector backbone: pcDNA3
  Backbone manufacturer: Invitrogen
  Backbone size w/o insert (bp): 5400
  Vector type: Mammalian Expression
  Selectable markers: Neomycin (select with G418)
Growth in bacteria
  Bacterial resistance: Ampicillin, 100 μg/mL
  Growth temperature: 37°C
  Growth strain: DH5alpha
  Copy number: High Copy
Gene/Insert
  Gene/Insert name: C kinase activity reporter (alt name: CFP-FHA2-peptide-YFP)
  Mutation: T/A
  Tag / fusion protein: CFP (N terminal on insert); YFP (C terminal on insert)
  Cloning method: Restriction Enzyme; 5′ cloning site HindIII (not destroyed); 3′ cloning site XbaI (not destroyed)
  Sequencing primers: 5′ T7
Terms and licenses: Academic/Nonprofit Terms; Industry Terms: Not Available to Industry
Depositor comments: Phosphoacceptor threonine in the PKC substrate sequence changed to alanine. PKC substrate sequence flanked by flexible linker sequence: GGSGG RFRRFQALKIKAKA GGSGG. See CKAR for additional information.
How to cite: CKAR-T/A was a gift from Alexandra Newton (Addgene plasmid # 14861 ; http://n2t.net/addgene:14861 ; RRID:Addgene_14861)
