[The description below was written by a language model from this plasmid's Addgene catalogue record and pLannotate feature annotations shown in this document.]
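Description:
CKAR-T/A is a mammalian expression plasmid built on the pcDNA3 backbone that encodes a non-phosphorylatable control version of the C kinase activity reporter, a genetically encoded FRET sensor for protein kinase C (PKC). It is maintained in E. coli as a high-copy plasmid through a ColE1/pUC-type origin and an ampicillin resistance gene. An SV40 promoter-driven neomycin phosphotransferase cassette with an SV40 poly(A) signal allows G418 selection of transfected mammalian cells. The backbone also carries an f1 origin. Short annotated fragments such as the HIV-1 LTR, ble, lacI and bom hits appear to be incidental partial matches in backbone sequence rather than functional parts.

The reporter was cloned between HindIII and XbaI, downstream of the CMV immediate early enhancer and promoter and upstream of the bovine growth hormone polyadenylation signal, with flanking T7 and SP6 promoters. The open reading frame is a single fusion: an N-terminal CFP, a fragment of yeast Rad53 corresponding to its FHA2 phosphothreonine-binding domain, a PKC substrate peptide flanked by flexible glycine-serine linkers, and a C-terminal YFP. In the parental CKAR design, phosphorylation of the substrate threonine by PKC lets the FHA2 domain bind the peptide, producing a conformational change that alters energy transfer between CFP and YFP. In this T/A variant the phosphoacceptor threonine is replaced by alanine, so the reporter cannot be phosphorylated at that site. It is therefore suited as a negative control in live-cell imaging, showing that FRET changes seen with CKAR depend on phosphorylation of the substrate sequence rather than on unrelated effects on the fluorophores.
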