Features (pLannotate 1.2.2; 23 found; start..end, strand, type, name):
      1..380     +  enhancer       CMV enhancer: human cytomegalovirus immediate early enhancer
    381..584     +  promoter       CMV promoter: human cytomegalovirus (CMV) immediate early promoter
    580..613     +  LTR            5' LTR (truncated) (fragment): truncated 5' long terminal repeat (LTR) from HIV-1
    629..647     +  promoter       T7 promoter: promoter for bacteriophage T7 RNA polymerase
    668..1384    +  CDS            CFP: cyan variant of GFP mammalian codon-optimized
   1394..1870    +  CDS            RAD53 (fragment): RAD53_YEAST - Also known as MEC2, SAD1, SPK1. Experimental evidence at protein level: Swiss-Prot protein existence level 1. Controls S-phase checkpoint as well as G1 and G2 DNA damage checkpoints. Phosphorylates proteins on serine, threonine, and tyrosine. Prevents entry into anaphase and mitotic exit after DNA damage via regulation of the Polo kinase CDC5. Seems to be involved in the phosphorylation of RPH1. From Saccharomyces cerevisiae (strain ATCC 204508 / S288c) (Baker's yeast).
   1943..2659    +  CDS            EYFP: enhanced YFP mammalian codon-optimized
   2675..2693    -  promoter       SP6 promoter: promoter for bacteriophage SP6 RNA polymerase
   2722..2943    +  polyA_signal   bGH poly(A) signal: bovine growth hormone polyadenylation signal
   2947..2968    +  promoter       SV40 promoter (fragment): SV40 enhancer and early promoter
   2989..3417    +  rep_origin     f1 ori (sequence partly withheld): f1 bacteriophage origin of replication; arrow indicates direction of (+) strand synthesis
   3431..3760    +  promoter       SV40 promoter: SV40 enhancer and early promoter
   3827..4618    +  CDS            neo: KKA2_KLEPN - Also known as kan, nptII. Experimental evidence at protein level: Swiss-Prot protein existence level 1. Resistance to kanamycin, neomycin, paromomycin, ribostamycin, butirosin and gentamicin B. From Klebsiella pneumoniae.
   4642..4800    +  CDS            ble (fragment): BLE_KLEPN - Experimental evidence at protein level: Swiss-Prot protein existence level 1. Binding protein with a strong affinity to the bleomycin family of antibiotics. Binds to CL990; an antimitotic-antibiotic compound. From Klebsiella pneumoniae.
   4795..4916    +  polyA_signal   SV40 poly(A) signal: SV40 polyadenylation signal
   4989..5005    -  protein_bind   lac operator: The lac repressor binds to the lac operator to inhibit transcription in E. coli. This inhibition can be relieved by adding lactose or isopropyl-β-D-thiogalactopyranoside (IPTG). lac repressor encoded by lacI
   5013..5043    -  promoter       lac promoter: promoter for the E. coli lac operon
   5058..5079    -  protein_bind   CAP binding site: CAP binding activates transcription in the presence of cAMP. E. coli catabolite activator protein
   5092..5184    -  CDS            lacI (fragment): lac repressor; lacI; The lac repressor binds to the lac operator to inhibit transcription in E. coli. This inhibition can be relieved by adding lactose or isopropyl-β-D-thiogalactopyranoside (IPTG).
   5367..5955    -  rep_origin     ori: high-copy-number ColE1/pMB1/pBR322/pUC origin of replication
   6126..6986    -  CDS            AmpR: β-lactamase; bla; confers resistance to ampicillin, carbenicillin, and related antibiotics
   6987..7091    -  promoter       AmpR promoter: bla
   7150..7202    -  misc_feature   bom (fragment): basis of mobility region from pBR322
>Addgene plasmid #14861 | CKAR-T/A | addgene full sequence | sequence record 391714 | Addgene NGS Result
GACATTGATTATTGACTAGTTATTAATAGTAATCAATTACGGGGTCATTAGTTCATAGCCCATATATGGA
GTTCCGCGTTACATAACTTACGGTAAATGGCCCGCCTGGCTGACCGCCCAACGACCCCCGTCCATTGACG
TCAATAATGACGTATGTTCCCATAGTAACGCCAATAGGGACTTTCCATTGACGTCAATGGGTGGAGTATT
TACGGTAAACTGCCCACTTGGCAGTACATCAAGTGTATCATATGCCAAGTACGCCCCCTATTGACGTCAA
TGACGGTAAATGGCCCGCCTGGCATTATGCCCAGTACATGACCTTATGGGACTTTCCTACTTGGCAGTAC
ATCTACGTATTAGTCATCGCTATTACCATGGTGATGCGGTTTTGGCAGTACATCAATGGGCGTGGATAGC
GGTTTGACTCACGGGGATTTCCAAGTCTCCACCCCATTGACGTCAATGGGAGTTTGTTTTGGCACCAAAA
TCAACGGGACTTTCCAAAATGTCGTAACAACTCCGCCCCATTGACGCAAATGGGCGGTAGGCGTGTACGG
TGGGAGGTCTATATAAGCAGAGCTCTCTGGCTAACTAGAGAACCCACTGCTTACTGGCTTATCGAAATTA
ATACGACTCACTATAGGGAGACCCAAGCTTCGCCACCATGGTGAGCAAGGGCGAGGAGCTGTTCACCGGG
GTGGTGCCCATCCTGGTCGAGCTGGACGGCGACGTAAACGGCCACAGGTTCAGCGTGTCCGGCGAGGGCG
AGGGCGATGCCACCTACGGCAAGCTGACCCTGAAGTTCATCTGCACCACCGGCAAGCTGCCCGTGCCCTG
GCCCACCCTCGTGACCACCCTGACCTGGGGCGTGCAGTGCTTCAGCCGCTACCCCGACCACATGAAGCAG
CACGACTTCTTCAAGTCCGCCATGCCCGAAGGCTACGTCCAGGAGCGTACCATCTTCTTCAAGGACGACG
GCAACTACAAGACCCGCGCCGAGGTGAAGTTCGAGGGCGACACCCTGGTGAACCGCATCGAGCTGAAGGG
CATCGACTTCAAGGAGGACGGCAACATCCTGGGGCACAAGCTGGAGTACAACTACATCAGCCACAACGTC
TATATCACCGCCGACAAGCAGAAGAACGGCATCAAGGCCCACTTCAAGATCCGCCACAACATCGAGGACG
GCAGCGTGCAGCTCGCCGACCACTACCAGCAGAACACCCCCATCGGCGACGGCCCCGTGCTGCTGCCCGA
CAACCACTACCTGAGCACCCAGTCCGCCCTGAGCAAAGACCCCAACGAGAAGCGCGATCACATGGTCCTG
CTGGAGTTCGTGACCGCCGCCGGGATCACTCACGGCATGGACGAGCTGTACAAGGCTGGTACCAAGGGTA
ATGGTAGGTTTTTAACTTTAAAACCATTGCCTGACAGCATTATTCAAGAAAGCCTGGAGATTCAGCAAGG
TGTGAATCCATTTTTCATTGGTAGATCCGAGGATTGCAATTGTAAAATTGAAGACAGTAGGTTGTCTCGA
GTTCATTGCTTCATTTTCAAAAAGAGGCATGCTGTAGGCAAAAGCATGTATGAATCTCCGGCACAAGGTT
TAGATGATATTTGGTATTGCCACACCGGAACTAACGTGAGCTATTTAAATAATAACCGCATGATACAGGG
TACGAAATTCCTTTTACAAGACGGAGATGAAATCAAGATCATTTGGGATAAAAACAATAAATTTGTCATT
GGCTTTAAAGTGGAAATTAACGATACTACAGGTCTGTTTAACGAGGGATTAGGTATGTTACAAGAACAAA
GAGTAGTACTTAAGCAAACAGCCGAAGAAAAAGATTTGGTGAAAAAGTTAGGAGGATCCGGAGGTCGATT
CAGAAGATTCCAGGCGTTGAAGATCAAGGCTAAGGCAGGTGGATCTGGTGGAGTGAGCAAGGGCGAGGAG
CTGTTCACCGGGGTGGTGCCCATCCTGGTCGAGCTGGACGGCGACGTAAACGGCCACAAGTTCAGCGTGT
CCGGCGAGGGCGAGGGCGATGCCACCTACGGCAAGCTGACCCTGAAGTTCATCTGCACCACCGGCAAGCT
GCCCGTGCCCTGGCCCACCCTCGTGACCACCTTCGGCTACGGCCTGAAGTGCTTCGCCCGCTACCCCGAC
CACATGAAGCAGCACGACTTCTTCAAGTCCGCCATGCCCGAAGGCTACGTCCAGGAGCGCACCATCTTCT
TCAAGGACGACGGCAACTACAAGACCCGCGCCGAGGTGAAGTTCGAGGGCGACACCCTGGTGAACCGCAT
CGAGCTGAAGGGCATCGACTTCAAGGAGGACGGCAACATCCTGGGGCACAAGCTGGAGTACAACTACAAC
AGCCACAACGTCTATATCATGGCCGACAAGCAGAAGAACGGCATCAAGGTGAACTTCAAGATCCGCCACA
ACATCGAGGACGGCAGCGTGCAGCTCGCCGACCACTACCAGCAGAACACCCCCATCGGCGACGGCCCCGT
GCTGCTGCCCGACAACCACTACCTGAGCTACCAGTCCGCCCTGAGCAAAGACCCCAACGAGAAGCGCGAT
CACATGGTCCTGCTGGAGTTCGTGACCGCCGCCGGGATCACTCACGGCATGGACGAGCTGTACAAGTAAT
CTAGAGGGCCCTATTCTATAGTGTCACCTAAATGCTAGAGCTCGCTGATCAGCCTCGACTATGCCTTCTA
GTTGCCAGCCATCTGTTGTTTGCCCCTCCCCCGTGCCTTCCTTGACCCTGGAAGGTGCCACTCCCACTGT
CCTTTCCTAATAAAATGAGGAAATTGCATCGCATTGTCTGAGTAGGTGTCATTCTATTCTGGGGGGTGGG
GTGGGGCAGGACAGCAAGGGGGAGGATTGGGAAGACAATAGCAGGCATGCTGGGGATGCGGTGGGCTCTA
TGGCTTCTGAGGCGGAAAGAACCAGCTGGGGCTCTAGGGGGTATCCCC
[124 nt withheld, positions 2989-3112]
C
[91 nt withheld, positions 3114-3204]
A
[49 nt withheld, positions 3206-3254]
CCTTTGACGTTGGAGTCCACGTTCTTT
[37 nt withheld, positions 3282-3318]
ACCCTATCTCGGTCTATTCTTTTGATTTATAAGGGATTTTGCCGATTTCGGCCTATTGGTTAAAAAATGA
GCTGATTTAACAAAAATTTAACGCGAATTAATTCTGTGGAATGTGTGTCAGTTAGGGTGTGGAAAGTCCC
CAGGCTCCCCAGCAGGCAGAAGTATGCAAAGCATGCATCTCAATTAGTCAGCAACCAGGTGTGGAAAGTC
CCCAGGCTCCCCAGCAGGCAGAAGTATGCAAAGCATGCATCTCAATTAGTCAGCAACCATAGTCCCGCCC
CTAACTCCGCCCATCCCGCCCCTAACTCCGCCCAGTTCCGCCCATTCTCCGCCCCATGGCTGACTAATTT
TTTTTATTTATGCAGAGGCCGAGGCCGCCTCTGCCTCTGAGCTATTCCAGAAGTAGTGAGGAGGCTTTTT
TGGAGGCCTAGGCTTTTGCAAAAAGCTCCCGGGAGCTTGTATATCCATTTTCGGATCTGATCAAGAGACA
GGATGAGGATCGTTTCGCATGATTGAACAAGATGGATTGCACGCAGGTTCTCCGGCCGCTTGGGTGGAGA
GGCTATTCGGCTATGACTGGGCACAACAGACAATCGGCTGCTCTGATGCCGCCGTGTTCCGGCTGTCAGC
GCAGGGGCGCCCGGTTCTTTTTGTCAAGACCGACCTGTCCGGTGCCCTGAATGAACTGCAGGACGAGGCA
GCGCGGCTATCGTGGCTGGCCACGACGGGCGTTCCTTGCGCAGCTGTGCTCGACGTTGTCACTGAAGCGG
GAAGGGACTGGCTGCTATTGGGCGAAGTGCCGGGGCAGGATCTCCTGTCATCTCACCTTGCTCCTGCCGA
GAAAGTATCCATCATGGCTGATGCAATGCGGCGGCTGCATACGCTTGATCCGGCTACCTGCCCATTCGAC
CACCAAGCGAAACATCGCATCGAGCGAGCACGTACTCGGATGGAAGCCGGTCTTGTCGATCAGGATGATC
TGGACGAAGAGCATCAGGGGCTCGCGCCAGCCGAACTGTTCGCCAGGCTCAAGGCGCGCATGCCCGACGG
CGAGGATCTCGTCGTGACCCATGGCGATGCCTGCTTGCCGAATATCATGGTGGAAAATGGCCGCTTTTCT
GGATTCATCGACTGTGGCCGGCTGGGTGTGGCGGACCGCTATCAGGACATAGCGTTGGCTACCCGTGATA
TTGCTGAAGAGCTTGGCGGCGAATGGGCTGACCGCTTCCTCGTGCTTTACGGTATCGCCGCTCCCGATTC
GCAGCGCATCGCCTTCTATCGCCTTCTTGACGAGTTCTTCTGAGCGGGACTCTGGGGTTCGAAATGACCG
ACCAAGCGACGCCCAACCTGCCATCACGAGATTTCGATTCCACCGCCGCCTTCTATGAAAGGTTGGGCTT
CGGAATCGTTTTCCGGGACGCCGGCTGGATGATCCTCCAGCGCGGGGATCTCATGCTGGAGTTCTTCGCC
CACCCCAACTTGTTTATTGCAGCTTATAATGGTTACAAATAAAGCAATAGCATCACAAATTTCACAAATA
AAGCATTTTTTTCACTGCATTCTAGTTGTGGTTTGTCCAAACTCATCAATGTATCTTATCATGTCTGTAT
ACCGTCGACCTCTAGCTAGAGCTTGGCGTAATCATGGTCATAGCTGTTTCCTGTGTGAAATTGTTATCCG
CTCACAATTCCACACAACATACGAGCCGGAAGCATAAAGTGTAAAGCCTGGGGTGCCTAATGAGTGAGCT
AACTCACATTAATTGCGTTGCGCTCACTGCCCGCTTTCCAGTCGGGAAACCTGTCGTGCCAGCTGCATTA
ATGAATCGGCCAACGCGCGGGGAGAGGCGGTTTGCGTATTGGGCGCTCTTCCGCTTCCTCGCTCACTGAC
TCGCTGCGCTCGGTCGTTCGGCTGCGGCGAGCGGTATCAGCTCACTCAAAGGCGGTAATACGGTTATCCA
CAGAATCAGGGGATAACGCAGGAAAGAACATGTGAGCAAAAGGCCAGCAAAAGGCCAGGAACCGTAAAAA
GGCCGCGTTGCTGGCGTTTTTCCATAGGCTCCGCCCCCCTGACGAGCATCACAAAAATCGACGCTCAAGT
CAGAGGTGGCGAAACCCGACAGGACTATAAAGATACCAGGCGTTTCCCCCTGGAAGCTCCCTCGTGCGCT
CTCCTGTTCCGACCCTGCCGCTTACCGGATACCTGTCCGCCTTTCTCCCTTCGGGAAGCGTGGCGCTTTC
TCATAGCTCACGCTGTAGGTATCTCAGTTCGGTGTAGGTCGTTCGCTCCAAGCTGGGCTGTGTGCACGAA
CCCCCCGTTCAGCCCGACCGCTGCGCCTTATCCGGTAACTATCGTCTTGAGTCCAACCCGGTAAGACACG
ACTTATCGCCACTGGCAGCAGCCACTGGTAACAGGATTAGCAGAGCGAGGTATGTAGGCGGTGCTACAGA
GTTCTTGAAGTGGTGGCCTAACTACGGCTACACTAGAAGAACAGTATTTGGTATCTGCGCTCTGCTGAAG
CCAGTTACCTTCGGAAAAAGAGTTGGTAGCTCTTGATCCGGCAAACAAACCACCGCTGGTAGCGGTGGTT
TTTTTGTTTGCAAGCAGCAGATTACGCGCAGAAAAAAAGGATCTCAAGAAGATCCTTTGATCTTTTCTAC
GGGGTCTGACGCTCAGTGGAACGAAAACTCACGTTAAGGGATTTTGGTCATGAGATTATCAAAAAGGATC
TTCACCTAGATCCTTTTAAATTAAAAATGAAGTTTTAAATCAATCTAAAGTATATATGAGTAAACTTGGT
CTGACAGTTACCAATGCTTAATCAGTGAGGCACCTATCTCAGCGATCTGTCTATTTCGTTCATCCATAGT
TGCCTGACTCCCCGTCGTGTAGATAACTACGATACGGGAGGGCTTACCATCTGGCCCCAGTGCTGCAATG
ATACCGCGAGACCCACGCTCACCGGCTCCAGATTTATCAGCAATAAACCAGCCAGCCGGAAGGGCCGAGC
GCAGAAGTGGTCCTGCAACTTTATCCGCCTCCATCCAGTCTATTAATTGTTGCCGGGAAGCTAGAGTAAG
TAGTTCGCCAGTTAATAGTTTGCGCAACGTTGTTGCCATTGCTACAGGCATCGTGGTGTCACGCTCGTCG
TTTGGTATGGCTTCATTCAGCTCCGGTTCCCAACGATCAAGGCGAGTTACATGATCCCCCATGTTGTGCA
AAAAAGCGGTTAGCTCCTTCGGTCCTCCGATCGTTGTCAGAAGTAAGTTGGCCGCAGTGTTATCACTCAT
GGTTATGGCAGCACTGCATAATTCTCTTACTGTCATGCCATCCGTAAGATGCTTTTCTGTGACTGGTGAG
TACTCAACCAAGTCATTCTGAGAATAGTGTATGCGGCGACCGAGTTGCTCTTGCCCGGCGTCAATACGGG
ATAATACCGCGCCACATAGCAGAACTTTAAAAGTGCTCATCATTGGAAAACGTTCTTCGGGGCGAAAACT
CTCAAGGATCTTACCGCTGTTGAGATCCAGTTCGATGTAACCCACTCGTGCACCCAACTGATCTTCAGCA
TCTTTTACTTTCACCAGCGTTTCTGGGTGAGCAAAAACAGGAAGGCAAAATGCCGCAAAAAAGGGAATAA
GGGCGACACGGAAATGTTGAATACTCATACTCTTCCTTTTTCAATATTATTGAAGCATTTATCAGGGTTA
TTGTCTCATGAGCGGATACATATTTGAATGTATTTAGAAAAATAAACAAATAGGGGTTCCGCGCACATTT
CCCCGAAAAGTGCCACCTGACGTCGACGGATCGGGAGATCTCCCGATCCCCTATGGTGCACTCTCAGTAC
AATCTGCTCTGATGCCGCATAGTTAAGCCAGTATCTGCTCCCTGCTTGTGTGTTGGAGGTCGCTGAGTAG
TGCGCGAGCAAAATTTAAGCTACAACAAGGCAAGGCTTGACCGACAATTGCATGAAGAATCTGCTTAGGG
TTAGGCGTTTTGCGCTGCTTCGCGATGTACGGGCCAGATATACGCGTT
