>Addgene plasmid #14861 | CKAR-T/A | addgene partial sequence | sequence record 21428 | 14861 with CKAR-F (GGGATTAGGTATGTTACAAG)
TGGTGAAAAGTTAGGAGGATCCGGAGGTCGATTCAGAAGATTCCAGGCGTTGAAGATCAAGGCTAAGGCA
GGTGGATCTGGTGGAGTGAGCAAGGGCGAGGAGCTGTTCACCGGGGTGGTGCCCATCCTGGTCGAGCTGG
ACGGCGACGTAAACGGCCACAAGTTCAGCGTGTCCGGCGAGGGCGAGGGCGATGCCACCTACGGCAAGCT
GACCCTGAAGTTCATCTGCACCACCGGCAAGCTGCCCGTGCCCTGGCCCACCCTCGTGACCACCTTCGGC
TACGGCCTGAAGTGCTTCGCCCGCTACCCCGACCACATGAAGCAGCACGACTTCTTCAAGTCCGCCATGC
CCGAAGGCTACGTCCAGGAGCGCACCATCTTCTTCAAGGACGACGGCAACTACAAGACCCGCGCCGAGGT
GAAGTTCGAGGGCGACACCCTGGTGAACCGCATCGAGCTGAAGGGCATCGACTTCAAGGAGGACGGCAAC
ATCCTGGGGCACAAGCTGGAGTACAACTACAACAGCCACAACGTCTATATCATGGCCGACAAGCAGAAGA
ACGGCATCAAGGTGAACTTCAAGATCCGCCACAACATCGAGGACGGCAGCGTGCAGCTCGCCGACCACTA
CCAGCAGAACACCCCCATCGGCGACGGCCCCGTGCTGCTGCCCGACAACCACTACCTGAGCTACCAGTC
